Addgene plasmid #112965: pCI-Neo-JAM-A
Purpose: To express feline Jam-A transiently in cell lines that do not naturally express the receptor.
Depositing lab: John S. L. Parker. Publication: Conserved Surface Residues on the Feline Calicivirus Capsid Are Essential for Interaction with Its Receptor Feline Junctional Adhesion Molecule A (fJAM-A). Lu Z, Ledgerwood ED, Hinchman MM, Dick R, Parker JSL. J Virol. 2018 Mar 28;92(8):e00035-18. doi: 10.1128/JVI.00035-18. Print 2018 Apr 15. PubMed 29386293.
Backbone
  Vector backbone: PCI-Neo
  Vector type: Mammalian Expression
Growth in bacteria
  Bacterial resistance: Ampicillin, 100 μg/mL
  Growth temperature: 37°C
  Growth strain: DH5alpha
  Copy number: Unknown
Gene/Insert
  Gene/Insert name: Junctional Adhesion Molecule type A (JAM-A)
  Species: Felis catus
  Entrez Gene: F11R (a.k.a. JAM-1)
  Cloning method: Unknown
  Sequencing primers: 5′ unknown
Terms and licenses: Academic/Nonprofit Terms; Industry Terms: Not Available to Industry
How to cite: pCI-Neo-JAM-A was a gift from John S. L. Parker (Addgene plasmid # 112965 ; http://n2t.net/addgene:112965 ; RRID:Addgene_112965)
