[The description below was written by a language model from this plasmid's Addgene catalogue record and pLannotate feature annotations shown in this document.]
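Description:
pCI-Neo-JAM-A is a mammalian expression plasmid of about 6.4 kb, built on the pCI-Neo backbone and carrying the feline (Felis catus) junctional adhesion molecule A coding sequence (F11R, also called JAM-1). It is propagated in E. coli through a high-copy ColE1/pUC-type origin and selected with ampicillin via the β-lactamase gene and its own promoter. An f1 bacteriophage origin is also present, which in principle allows single-stranded DNA production. Short annotated fragments of lacZα, bom, rop and SV40 large T antigen are backbone remnants rather than functional units.

The JAM-A open reading frame is driven by the human cytomegalovirus immediate-early enhancer and promoter. A chimeric β-globin/immunoglobulin heavy chain intron follows, a standard element that tends to improve transcript processing and expression. The transcript is terminated by an SV40 polyadenylation signal. A T7 promoter lies just upstream of the insert and a T3 promoter fragment lies downstream in the opposite orientation; these flank the cloning site and can serve for in vitro transcription or as sequencing landmarks. No epitope tag or reporter fusion is annotated on the insert, and the cloning method is not recorded. A separate cassette places the neomycin phosphotransferase gene under the SV40 enhancer/early promoter with a synthetic poly(A) signal, giving the option of G418 selection in mammalian cells.

The stated purpose is transient expression of feline JAM-A in cell lines that do not naturally express it. This protein is the receptor for feline calicivirus, and the associated work examines capsid surface residues needed for binding to it.
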