Features (pLannotate 1.2.2; 19 found; start..end, strand, type, name):
    140..517     +  enhancer       CMV enhancer: human cytomegalovirus immediate early enhancer
    518..729     +  promoter       CMV promoter: human cytomegalovirus (CMV) immediate early promoter
    890..1022    +  intron         chimeric intron: chimera between introns from human β-globin and immunoglobulin heavy chain genes
   1067..1085    +  promoter       T7 promoter: promoter for bacteriophage T7 RNA polymerase
   1097..1990    +  CDS            F11R: JAM1_FELCA - Also known as JAM1. Experimental evidence at protein level: Swiss-Prot protein existence level 1. (Microbial infection) In case of orthoreovirus infection, serves as receptor for the virus. From Felis catus (Cat) (Felis silvestris catus).
   2043..2060    -  promoter       T3 promoter (fragment): promoter for bacteriophage T3 RNA polymerase
   2078..2199    -  polyA_signal   SV40 poly(A) signal: SV40 polyadenylation signal
   2222..2290    -  CDS            large T antigen (fragment): large T antigen from SV40 (simian virus 40)
   2314..2381    +  CDS            lacZα (fragment): LacZα fragment of β-galactosidase; lacZ fragment
   2385..2813    +  rep_origin     f1 ori (sequence partly withheld): f1 bacteriophage origin of replication; arrow indicates direction of (+) strand synthesis
   2841..2892    -  misc_feature   bom (fragment): basis of mobility region from pBR322
   2957..3314    +  promoter       SV40 promoter: SV40 enhancer and early promoter
   3365..4156    +  CDS            neo: KKA2_KLEPN - Also known as kan, nptII. Experimental evidence at protein level: Swiss-Prot protein existence level 1. Resistance to kanamycin, neomycin, paromomycin, ribostamycin, butirosin and gentamicin B. From Klebsiella pneumoniae.
   4223..4271    +  polyA_signal   poly(A) signal: synthetic polyadenylation signal
   4291..4345    -  misc_feature   bom (fragment): basis of mobility region from pBR322
   4447..4482    -  CDS            rop (fragment): Rop protein, which maintains plasmids at low copy number; rop
   4577..4681    +  promoter       AmpR promoter: bla
   4682..5542    +  CDS            AmpR: β-lactamase; bla; confers resistance to ampicillin, carbenicillin, and related antibiotics
   5713..6301    +  rep_origin     ori: high-copy-number ColE1/pMB1/pBR322/pUC origin of replication
>Addgene plasmid #112965 | pCI-Neo-JAM-A | addgene full sequence | sequence record 218600 | Addgene NGS Result
TCAATATTGGCCATTAGCCATATTATTCATTGGTTATATAGCATAAATCAATATTGGCTATTGGCCATTG
CATACGTTGTATCTATATCATAATATGTACATTTATATTGGCTCATGTCCAATATGACCGCCATGTTGGC
ATTGATTATTGACTAGTTATTAATAGTAATCAATTACGGGGTCATTAGTTCATAGCCCATATATGGAGTT
CCGCGTTACATAACTTACGGTAAATGGCCCGCCTGGCTGACCGCCCAACGACCCCCGCCCATTGACGTCA
ATAATGACGTATGTTCCCATAGTAACGCCAATAGGGACTTTCCATTGACGTCAATGGGTGGAGTATTTAC
GGTAAACTGCCCACTTGGCAGTACATCAAGTGTATCATATGCCAAGTCCGCCCCCTATTGACGTCAATGA
CGGTAAATGGCCCGCCTGGCATTATGCCCAGTACATGACCTTACGGGACTTTCCTACTTGGCAGTACATC
TACGTATTAGTCATCGCTATTACCATGGTGATGCGGTTTTGGCAGTACACCAATGGGCGTGGATAGCGGT
TTGACTCACGGGGATTTCCAAGTCTCCACCCCATTGACGTCAATGGGAGTTTGTTTTGGCACCAAAATCA
ACGGGACTTTCCAAAATGTCGTAACAACTGCGATCGCCCGCCCCGTTGACGCAAATGGGCGGTAGGCGTG
TACGGTGGGAGGTCTATATAAGCAGAGCTCGTTTAGTGAACCGTCAGATCACTAGAAGCTTTATTGCGGT
AGTTTATCACAGTTAAATTGCTAACGCAGTCAGTGCTTCTGACACAACAGTCTCGAACTTAAGCTGCAGT
GACTCTCTTAAGGTAGCCTTGCAGAAGTTGGTCGTGAGGCACTGGGCAGGTAAGTATCAAGGTTACAAGA
CAGGTTTAAGGAGACCAATAGAAACTGGGCTTGTCGAGACAGAGAAGACTCTTGCGTTTCTGATAGGCAC
CTATTGGTCTTACTGACATCCACTTTGCCTTTCTCTCCACAGGTGTCCACTCCCAGTTCAATTACAGCTC
TTAAGGCTAGAGTACTTAATACGACTCACTATAGGCTAGCATCGCCATGGGGACCGAGGCGAGAGCCGGG
AGGAGACAGCTGCTCGTCTTCACGTCGGTCGTCCTGAGCTCCCTGGCGTTGGGCAGGGGCGCAGTGTATA
CTTCTGAGCCCGATGTCAGAGTTCCTGAGGACAAACCCGCCAAGTTGTCCTGCTCCTACTCGGGCTTCTC
CAACCCCCGCGTGGAGTGGAAGTTCGCCCATGGTGACATCACCAGCCTCGTTTGTTATAAAAACAAGATC
ACGGCCTCCTATGCAGACCGAGTCACCTTCTCGCACAGTGGCATCACTTTCCATTCGGTGACCCGGAAAG
ACACGGGGACGTACACTTGCATGGTCTCTGACGATGGCGGCAACACGTACGGGGAGGTCAGCGTCCAGCT
CACTGTGCTTGTGCCTCCATCCAAGCCCACGGTCCACATCCCCTCCTCTGCCACCATCGGGAGTCGGGCA
GTGCTGACCTGCTCAGAGAAGGATGGCTCCCCCCCTTCTGAGTACTACTGGTTCAAGGACGGGGTCCGGA
TGCCTTTGGAGCCCAAGGGCAACCGCGCCTTCAGCAACTCTTCCTACAGCCTGAATGAAAAGACAGGGGA
GCTGGTCTTCGATCCCGTGTCAGCCTGGGATACGGGCGAGTACACCTGTGAGGCGCAGAACGGGTACGGG
ATGCCCATGAGGTCAGAGGCTGTGCGCATGGAAGCCGCGGAGTTGAATGTGGGGGGCATTGTGGCAGCTG
TCCTTGTCACACTCATTCTCCTTGGATTCTTGATTTTGGGCATCTGGTTCGCCTATAGACGAGGCTACTT
TGACAGAACAAAGAAAGGGACCTCGAGTAAGAAGGTGATTTACAGCCAGCCCGCTGCCCGCAGTGAAGGG
GAATTCAGGCAGACCTCGTCATTCCTGGTGTGACCCTGGTCCCACGCGTGGTACCTCTAGAGTCGACCCG
GGCGGCCGCTTCCCTTTAGTGAGGGTTAATGCTTCGAGCAGACATGATAAGATACATTGATGAGTTTGGA
CAAACCACAACTAGAATGCAGTGAAAAAAATGCTTTATTTGTGAAATTTGTGATGCTATTGCTTTATTTG
TAACCATTATAAGCTGCAATAAACAAGTTAACAACAACAATTGCATTCATTTTATGTTTCAGGTTCAGGG
GGAGATGTGGGAGGTTTTTTAAAGCAAGTAAAACCTCTACAAATGTGGTAAAATCCGATAAGGATCGATC
CGGGCTGGCGTAATAGCGAAGAGGCCCGCACCGATCGCCCTTCCCAACAGTTGCGCAGCCTGAATGGCGA
ATGG
[124 nt withheld, positions 2385-2508]
C
[91 nt withheld, positions 2510-2600]
A
[49 nt withheld, positions 2602-2650]
CCTTTGACGTTGGAGTCCACGTTCTTT
[37 nt withheld, positions 2678-2714]
ACCCTATCTCGGTCTATTCTTTTGATTTATAAGGGATTTTGCCGATTTCGGCCTATTGGTTAAAAAATGA
GCTGATTTAACAAAAATTTAACGCGAATTTTAACAAAATATTAACGCTTACAATTTCCTGATGCGGTATT
TTCTCCTTACGCATCTGTGCGGTATTTCACACCGCATACGCGGATCTGCGCAGCACCATGGCCTGAAATA
ACCTCTGAAAGAGGAACTTGGTTAGGTACCTTCTGAGGCGGAAAGAACCAGCTGTGGAATGTGTGTCAGT
TAGGGTGTGGAAAGTCCCCAGGCTCCCCAGCAGGCAGAAGTATGCAAAGCATGCATCTCAATTAGTCAGC
AACCAGGTGTGGAAAGTCCCCAGGCTCCCCAGCAGGCAGAAGTATGCAAAGCATGCATCTCAATTAGTCA
GCAACCATAGTCCCGCCCCTAACTCCGCCCATCCCGCCCCTAACTCCGCCCAGTTCCGCCCATTCTCCGC
CCCATGGCTGACTAATTTTTTTTATTTATGCAGAGGCCGAGGCCGCCTCGGCCTCTGAGCTATTCCAGAA
GTAGTGAGGAGGCTTTTTTGGAGGCCTAGGCTTTTGCAAAAAGCTTGATTCTTCTGACACAACAGTCTCG
AACTTAAGGCTAGAGCCACCATGATTGAACAAGATGGATTGCACGCAGGTTCTCCGGCCGCTTGGGTGGA
GAGGCTATTCGGCTATGACTGGGCACAACAGACAATCGGCTGCTCTGATGCCGCCGTGTTCCGGCTGTCA
GCGCAGGGGCGCCCGGTTCTTTTTGTCAAGACCGACCTGTCCGGTGCCCTGAATGAACTGCAGGACGAGG
CAGCGCGGCTATCGTGGCTGGCCACGACGGGCGTTCCTTGCGCAGCTGTGCTCGACGTTGTCACTGAAGC
GGGAAGGGACTGGCTGCTATTGGGCGAAGTGCCGGGGCAGGATCTCCTGTCATCTCACCTTGCTCCTGCC
GAGAAAGTATCCATCATGGCTGATGCAATGCGGCGGCTGCATACGCTTGATCCGGCTACCTGCCCATTCG
ACCACCAAGCGAAACATCGCATCGAGCGAGCACGTACTCGGATGGAAGCCGGTCTTGTCGATCAGGATGA
TCTGGACGAAGAGCATCAGGGGCTCGCGCCAGCCGAACTGTTCGCCAGGCTCAAGGCGCGCATGCCCGAC
GGCGAGGATCTCGTCGTGACCCATGGCGATGCCTGCTTGCCGAATATCATGGTGGAAAATGGCCGCTTTT
CTGGATTCATCGACTGTGGCCGGCTGGGTGTGGCGGACCGCTATCAGGACATAGCGTTGGCTACCCGTGA
TATTGCTGAAGAGCTTGGCGGCGAATGGGCTGACCGCTTCCTCGTGCTTTACGGTATCGCCGCTCCCGAT
TCGCAGCGCATCGCCTTCTATCGCCTTCTTGACGAGTTCTTCTGAGCGGGACTCTGGGGTTCGAAATGAC
CGACCAAGCGACGCCCAACCTGCCATCACGATGGCCGCAATAAAATATCTTTATTTTCATTACATCTGTG
TGTTGGTTTTTTGTGTGAATCGATAGCGATAAGGATCCGCGTATGGTGCACTCTCAGTACAATCTGCTCT
GATGCCGCATAGTTAAGCCAGCCCCGACACCCGCCAACACCCGCTGACGCGCCCTGACGGGCTTGTCTGC
TCCCGGCATCCGCTTACAGACAAGCTGTGACCGTCTCCGGGAGCTGCATGTGTCAGAGGTTTTCACCGTC
ATCACCGAAACGCGCGAGACGAAAGGGCCTCGTGATACGCCTATTTTTATAGGTTAATGTCATGATAATA
ATGGTTTCTTAGACGTCAGGTGGCACTTTTCGGGGAAATGTGCGCGGAACCCCTATTTGTTTATTTTTCT
AAATACATTCAAATATGTATCCGCTCATGAGACAATAACCCTGATAAATGCTTCAATAATATTGAAAAAG
GAAGAGTATGAGTATTCAACATTTCCGTGTCGCCCTTATTCCCTTTTTTGCGGCATTTTGCCTTCCTGTT
TTTGCTCACCCAGAAACGCTGGTGAAAGTAAAAGATGCTGAAGATCAGTTGGGTGCACGAGTGGGTTACA
TCGAACTGGATCTCAACAGCGGTAAGATCCTTGAGAGTTTTCGCCCCGAAGAACGTTTTCCAATGATGAG
CACTTTTAAAGTTCTGCTATGTGGCGCGGTATTATCCCGTATTGACGCCGGGCAAGAGCAACTCGGTCGC
CGCATACACTATTCTCAGAATGACTTGGTTGAGTACTCACCAGTCACAGAAAAGCATCTTACGGATGGCA
TGACAGTAAGAGAATTATGCAGTGCTGCCATAACCATGAGTGATAACACTGCGGCCAACTTACTTCTGAC
AACGATCGGAGGACCGAAGGAGCTAACCGCTTTTTTGCACAACATGGGGGATCATGTAACTCGCCTTGAT
CGTTGGGAACCGGAGCTGAATGAAGCCATACCAAACGACGAGCGTGACACCACGATGCCTGTAGCAATGG
CAACAACGTTGCGCAAACTATTAACTGGCGAACTACTTACTCTAGCTTCCCGGCAACAATTAATAGACTG
GATGGAGGCGGATAAAGTTGCAGGACCACTTCTGCGCTCGGCCCTTCCGGCTGGCTGGTTTATTGCTGAT
AAATCTGGAGCCGGTGAGCGTGGGTCTCGCGGTATCATTGCAGCACTGGGGCCAGATGGTAAGCCCTCCC
GTATCGTAGTTATCTACACGACGGGGAGTCAGGCAACTATGGATGAACGAAATAGACAGATCGCTGAGAT
AGGTGCCTCACTGATTAAGCATTGGTAACTGTCAGACCAAGTTTACTCATATATACTTTAGATTGATTTA
AAACTTCATTTTTAATTTAAAAGGATCTAGGTGAAGATCCTTTTTGATAATCTCATGACCAAAATCCCTT
AACGTGAGTTTTCGTTCCACTGAGCGTCAGACCCCGTAGAAAAGATCAAAGGATCTTCTTGAGATCCTTT
TTTTCTGCGCGTAATCTGCTGCTTGCAAACAAAAAAACCACCGCTACCAGCGGTGGTTTGTTTGCCGGAT
CAAGAGCTACCAACTCTTTTTCCGAAGGTAACTGGCTTCAGCAGAGCGCAGATACCAAATACTGTTCTTC
TAGTGTAGCCGTAGTTAGGCCACCACTTCAAGAACTCTGTAGCACCGCCTACATACCTCGCTCTGCTAAT
CCTGTTACCAGTGGCTGCTGCCAGTGGCGATAAGTCGTGTCTTACCGGGTTGGACTCAAGACGATAGTTA
CCGGATAAGGCGCAGCGGTCGGGCTGAACGGGGGGTTCGTGCACACAGCCCAGCTTGGAGCGAACGACCT
ACACCGAACTGAGATACCTACAGCGTGAGCTATGAGAAAGCGCCACGCTTCCCGAAGGGAGAAAGGCGGA
CAGGTATCCGGTAAGCGGCAGGGTCGGAACAGGAGAGCGCACGAGGGAGCTTCCAGGGGGAAACGCCTGG
TATCTTTATAGTCCTGTCGGGTTTCGCCACCTCTGACTTGAGCGTCGATTTTTGTGATGCTCGTCAGGGG
GGCGGAGCCTATGGAAAAACGCCAGCAACGCGGCCTTTTTACGGTTCCTGGCCTTTTGCTGGCCTTTTGC
TCACATGGCTCGACAGATCT
